Addgene plasmid #202687: pSLQ8001 - pCMV-R8.91 (D64V)
Purpose: R8.91 plasmid with mutated integrase (D64V)
Depositing lab: Stanley Qi. Depositing organization: Stanford University. Publication: Stable expression of large transgenes via the knock-in of an integrase-deficient lentivirus. Chavez M, Rane DA, Chen X, Qi LS. Nat Biomed Eng. 2023 May 1. doi: 10.1038/s41551-023-01037-x. PubMed 37127707.
Backbone
  Vector backbone: pCMV
  Vector type: Mammalian Expression, Lentiviral
Growth in bacteria
  Bacterial resistance: Ampicillin, 100 μg/mL
  Growth temperature: 30°C
  Growth strain: NEB Stable
  Growth instructions: Recombinations are commonly observed for this plasmid. Recombination deficient strains recommended.
  Copy number: Unknown
Gene/Insert
  Gene/Insert name: gag pol
  Mutation: D64V
Terms and licenses: Academic/Nonprofit Terms; Industry Terms: Not Available to Industry
Depositor comments: Addgene Note: This is a lentiviral packaging plasmid that may contain regulatory and accessory HIV genes. Please see the associated article and full sequence for more details.
How to cite: pSLQ8001 - pCMV-R8.91 (D64V) was a gift from Stanley Qi (Addgene plasmid # 202687 ; http://n2t.net/addgene:202687 ; RRID:Addgene_202687)
