[The description below was written by a language model from this plasmid's Addgene catalogue record and pLannotate feature annotations shown in this document.]
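Description:
pSLQ8001 - pCMV-R8.91 (D64V) is a second-generation-style lentiviral packaging plasmid, a derivative of pCMV-R8.91 in which the HIV-1 integrase carries the D64V substitution. It is a mammalian expression construct on a pCMV backbone of about 12.5 kb. It is maintained in E. coli through a high-copy ColE1/pUC-type origin and selected with ampicillin via the bla gene and its native promoter. The record notes that the plasmid is prone to recombination, so recombination-deficient bacterial hosts are recommended. Short fragments of TcR, rop, bom, lacI and SV40 early-region sequences (promoter, small t intron, T antigen pieces) appear in the annotation and look like backbone remnants rather than functional cassettes.

The payload is driven by the CMV immediate-early enhancer and promoter, followed by a partial CMV intron annotation, and encodes full-length HIV-1 gag and the overlapping pol reading frame, which supply the structural proteins, protease, reverse transcriptase and integrase. Downstream, the annotation detects fragments of tat and rev along with the Rev response element, which allows Rev-dependent nuclear export of the unspliced gag-pol transcript. Only short fragments of vpr and vpu are found, and a short insulin-derived sequence lies near the 3′ end of the cassette. No packaging signal or LTRs are annotated, as expected for a helper plasmid supplied in trans with a transfer vector and an envelope plasmid.

D64V alters a catalytic residue of integrase, so particles made with this plasmid can enter cells and reverse transcribe but are impaired for integration. The associated work used such integrase-deficient lentivirus as a donor template for knock-in to obtain stable expression of large transgenes.
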