Features (pLannotate 1.2.2; 25 found; start..end, strand, type, name):
     25..613     +  rep_origin     ori: high-copy-number ColE1/pMB1/pBR322/pUC origin of replication
    796..852     +  CDS            lacI (fragment): lac repressor; lacI; The lac repressor binds to the lac operator to inhibit transcription in E. coli. This inhibition can be relieved by adding lactose or isopropyl-β-D-thiogalactopyranoside (IPTG).
    859..1188    +  promoter       SV40 promoter: SV40 enhancer and early promoter
   1317..1391    +  CDS            small t antigen (fragment): SV40 (simian virus 40) small t antigen
   1393..1458    +  intron         small t intron: SV40 (simian virus 40) small t antigen intron
   1588..1608    +  CDS            SV40 NLS: nuclear localization signal of SV40 (simian virus 40) large T antigen
   1927..2010    +  CDS            large T antigen (fragment): large T antigen from SV40 (simian virus 40)
   2142..2445    +  enhancer       CMV enhancer: human cytomegalovirus immediate early enhancer
   2446..2649    +  promoter       CMV promoter: human cytomegalovirus (CMV) immediate early promoter
   2785..2834    +  intron         CMV intron (fragment): modified intron A from human cytomegalovirus
   2924..4426    +  CDS            HIV-1 gag (sequence partly withheld): gag protein from human immunodeficiency virus 1; gag
   4219..7230    +  CDS            HIV-1 pol: pol protein from human immunodeficiency virus 1; pol
   7239..7337    +  CDS            vpr (fragment): VPR_HV19N - Protein inferred from homology: Swiss-Prot protein existence level 3. During virus entry, plays a role in the transport of the viral pre-integration (PIC) complex to the host nucleus. This function is crucial for viral infection of non-dividing macrophages. May act directly at the nuclear pore complex, by binding nucleoporins phenylalanine-glycine (FG)-repeat regions. From Human immunodeficiency virus type 1 group M subtype G (isolate 92NG083) (HIV-1).
   7324..7539    +  CDS            tat (fragment): TAT_HV1H2 - Experimental evidence at protein level: Swiss-Prot protein existence level 1. Extracellular circulating Tat can be endocytosed by surrounding uninfected cells via the binding to several surface receptors such as CD26, CXCR4, heparan sulfate proteoglycans (HSPG) or LDLR. Neurons are rarely infected, but they internalize Tat via their LDLR. Through its interaction with nuclear HATs, Tat is potentially able to control the acetylation-dependent cellular gene expression. Modulates the expression of many cellular genes involved in cell survival, proliferation or in coding for cytokines o
   7555..7650    +  CDS            vpu (fragment): VPU_HV1B1 - Experimental evidence at protein level: Swiss-Prot protein existence level 1. Enhances virion budding by targeting host CD4 and Tetherin/BST2 to proteasome degradation. Degradation of CD4 prevents any unwanted premature interactions between viral Env and its host receptor CD4 in the endoplasmic reticulum. Degradation of antiretroviral protein Tetherin/BST2 is important for virion budding, as BST2 tethers new viral particles to the host cell membrane. Mechanistically, Vpu bridges either CD4 or BST2 to BTRC, a substrate recognition subunit of the Skp1/Cullin/F-box protein E3 ubiquiti
   7804..8037    +  misc_feature   RRE: The Rev response element (RRE) of HIV-1 allows for Rev-dependent mRNA export from the nucleus to the cytoplasm.
   8383..8452    -  ncRNA          RNA-OUT: Accession: RF00240 - RNA-OUT
   9752..10026   +  CDS            Rev (fragment): human immunodeficiency virus 1 (HIV-1) Rev protein; rev; enhances nuclear export of unspliced and incompletely spliced viral mRNAs
  10175..10291   +  CDS            Ins1 (fragment): INS1_MOUSE - Also known as Ins-1. Experimental evidence at protein level: Swiss-Prot protein existence level 1. Insulin decreases blood glucose concentration. It increases cell permeability to monosaccharides, amino acids and fatty acids. It accelerates glycolysis, the pentose phosphate cycle, and glycogen synthesis in liver. From Mus musculus (Mouse).
  10547..10565   -  promoter       SP6 promoter: promoter for bacteriophage SP6 RNA polymerase
  10793..11072   +  CDS            TcR (fragment): tetracycline efflux protein; tet; confers resistance to tetracycline
  11073..11121   -  misc_feature   bom (fragment): basis of mobility region from pBR322
  11223..11258   -  CDS            rop (fragment): Rop protein, which maintains plasmids at low copy number; rop
  11353..11457   +  promoter       AmpR promoter: bla
  11458..12318   +  CDS            AmpR: β-lactamase; bla; confers resistance to ampicillin, carbenicillin, and related antibiotics
>Addgene plasmid #202687 | pSLQ8001 - pCMV-R8.91 (D64V) | addgene full sequence | sequence record 410867 | Addgene NGS Result
CGTAGAAAAGATCAAAGGATCTTCTTGAGATCCTTTTTTTCTGCGCGTAATCTGCTGCTTGCAAACAAAA
AAACCACCGCTACCAGCGGTGGTTTGTTTGCCGGATCAAGAGCTACCAACTCTTTTTCCGAAGGTAACTG
GCTTCAGCAGAGCGCAGATACCAAATACTGTTCTTCTAGTGTAGCCGTAGTTAGGCCACCACTTCAAGAA
CTCTGTAGCACCGCCTACATACCTCGCTCTGCTAATCCTGTTACCAGTGGCTGCTGCCAGTGGCGATAAG
TCGTGTCTTACCGGGTTGGACTCAAGACGATAGTTACCGGATAAGGCGCAGCGGTCGGGCTGAACGGGGG
GTTCGTGCACACAGCCCAGCTTGGAGCGAACGACCTACACCGAACTGAGATACCTACAGCGTGAGCTATG
AGAAAGCGCCACGCTTCCCGAAGGGAGAAAGGCGGACAGGTATCCGGTAAGCGGCAGGGTCGGAACAGGA
GAGCGCACGAGGGAGCTTCCAGGGGGAAACGCCTGGTATCTTTATAGTCCTGTCGGGTTTCGCCACCTCT
GACTTGAGCGTCGATTTTTGTGATGCTCGTCAGGGGGGCGGAGCCTATGGAAAAACGCCAGCAACGCGGC
CTTTTTACGGTTCCTGGCCTTTTGCTGGCCTTTTGCTCACATGTTCTTTCCTGCGTTATCCCCTGATTCT
GTGGATAACCGTATTACCGCCTTTGAGTGAGCTGATACCGCTCGCCGCAGCCGAACGACCGAGCGCAGCG
AGTCAGTGAGCGAGGAAGCGGAAGAGCGCCCAATACGCAAACCGCCTCTCCCCGCGCGTTGGCCGATTCA
TTAATGCAGCTGTGGAATGTGTGTCAGTTAGGGTGTGGAAAGTCCCCAGGCTCCCCAGCAGGCAGAAGTA
TGCAAAGCATGCATCTCAATTAGTCAGCAACCAGGTGTGGAAAGTCCCCAGGCTCCCCAGCAGGCAGAAG
TATGCAAAGCATGCATCTCAATTAGTCAGCAACCATAGTCCCGCCCCTAACTCCGCCCATCCCGCCCCTA
ACTCCGCCCAGTTCCGCCCATTCTCCGCCCCATGGCTGACTAATTTTTTTTATTTATGCAGAGGCCGAGG
CCGCCTCGGCCTCTGAGCTATTCCAGAAGTAGTGAGGAGGCTTTTTTGGAGGCCTAGGCTTTTGCAAAAA
GCTTGGACACAAGACAGGCTTGCGAGATATGTTTGAGAATACCACTTTATCCCGCGTCAGGGAGAGGCAG
TGCGTAAAAAGACGCGGACTCATGTGAAATACTGGTTTTTAGTGCGCCAGATCCCGGATCTTTGTGAAGG
AACCTTACTTCTGTGGTGTGACATAATTGGACAAACTACCTACAGAGATTTAAAGCTCTAAGGTAAATAT
AAAATTTTTAAGTGTATAATGTGTTAAACTACTGATTCTAATTGTTTGTGTATTTTAGATTCCAACCTAT
GGAACTGATGAATGGGAGCAGTGGTGGAATGCCTTTAATGAGGAAAACCTGTTTTGCTCAGAAGAAATGC
CATCTAGTGATGATGAGGCTACTGCTGACTCTCAACATTCTACTCCTCCAAAAAAGAAGAGAAAGGTAGA
AGACCCCAAGGACTTTCCTTCAGAATTGCTAAGTTTTTTGAGTCATGCTGTGTTTAGTAATAGAACTCTT
GCTTGCTTTGCTATTTACACCACAAAGGAAAAAGCTGCACTGCTATACAAGAAAATTATGGAAAAATATT
CTGTAACCTTTATAAGTAGGCATAACAGTTATAATCATAACATACTGTTTTTTCTTACTCCACACAGGCA
TAGAGTGTCTGCTATTAATAACTATGCTCAAAAATTGTGTACCTTTAGCTTTTTAATTTGTAAAGGGGTT
AATAAGGAATATTTGATGTATAGTGCCTTGACTAGAGATCATAATCAGCCATACCACATTTGTAGAGGTT
TTACTTGCTTTAAAAAACCTCCCACACCTCCCCCTGAACCTGAAACATAAAATGAATGCAATTGTTGTTG
TTGGGCTGCAGGAATTAATTCGAGCTCGCCCGACATTGATTATTGACTAGCTAGTTATTAATAGTAATCA
ATTACGGGGTCATTAGTTCATAGCCCATATATGGAGTTCCGCGTTACATAACTTACGGTAAATGGCCCGC
CTGGCTGACCGCCCAACGACCCCCGCCCATTGACGTCAATAATGACGTATGTTCCCATAGTAACGCCAAT
AGGGACTTTCCATTGACGTCAATGGGTGGAGTATTTACGGTAAACTGCCCACTTGGCAGTACATCAAGTG
TATCATATGCCAAGTACGCCCCCTATTGACGTCAATGACGGTAAATGGCCCGCCTGGCATTATGCCCAGT
ACATGACCTTATGGGACTTTCCTACTTGGCAGTACATCTACGTATTAGTCATCGCTATTACCATGGTGAT
GCGGTTTTGGCAGTACATCAATGGGCGTGGATAGCGGTTTGACTCACGGGGATTTCCAAGTCTCCACCCC
ATTGACGTCAATGGGAGTTTGTTTTGGCACCAAAATCAACGGGACTTTCCAAAATGTCGTAACAACTCCG
CCCCATTGACGCAAATGGGCGGTAGGCGTGTACGGTGGGAGGTCTATATAAGCAGAGCTCGTTTAGTGAA
CCGTCAGATCGCCTGGAGACGCCATCCACGCTGTTTTGACCTCCATAGAAGACACCGGGACCGATCCAGC
CTCCGCGGCCGGGAACGGTGCATTGGAACGCGGATTCCCCGTGCCAAGAGTGACGTAAGTACCGCCTATA
GAGTCTATAGGCCCACCCCCTTGGCTTCTTATGCGACGGATCGATCCCGTAATAAGCTTCGAGGTCCGCG
GCCGGCCGCGTTGACGCGCACGGCAAGAGGCGAGGGGCGGCCGCTGGTGAGAGATGGGTGCGAGAGCGTC
AGTATTAAGCGGGGGAGAATTAGATCGATGGGAAAAAATTCGGTTAAGGCCAGGGGGAAAGAAAAAATAT
AAATTAAAACATATAGTATGGGCAAGCAGGGAGCTAGAACGATTCGCAGTTAATCCTGGCCTGTTAGAAA
CATCAGAAGGCTGTAGACAAATACTGGGACAGCTACAACCATCCCTTCAGACAGGATCAGAAGAACTTAG
ATCATTATATAATACAGTAGCAACCCTCTATTGTGTGCATCAAAGGATAGAGATAAAAGACACCAAGGAA
GCTTTAGACAAGATAGAGGAAGAGCAAAACAAAAGTAAGAAAAAAGCACAGCAAGCAGCAGCTGACACAG
GACACAGCAATCAGGTCAGCCAAAATTACCCTATAGTGCAGAACATCCAGGGGCAAATGGTACATCAGGC
CATATCACCTAGAACTTTAAATGCATGGGTAAAAGTAGTAGAAGAGAAGGCTTTCAGCCCAGAAGTGATA
CCCATGTTTTCAGCATTATCAGAAGGAGCCACCCCACAAGATTTAAACACCATGCTAAACACAGTGGGGG
GACATCAAGCAGCCATGCAAATGTTAAAAGAGACCATCAATGAGGAAGCTGCAGAATGGGATAGATTGCA
TCCAGTGCAGGCAGGGCCTGTTGCACCAGGCCAGATGAGAGAACCAAGGGGAAGTGACATAGCAGGAACT
ACTAGTACCCTTCAGGAACAAATAGGATGGATGACACATAATCCACCTATCCCAGTAGGAGAAATCTATA
AAAGATGGATAATCCTGGGATTAAATAAAATAGTAAGAATGTATAGCCCT
[222 nt withheld, positions 3761-3982]
GGGGGACCCGGCCATAAAGCAAGAGTTTTGGCTGAAGCAATGAGCCAAGTAACAAATCCAGCTACCATAA
TGATACAGAAAGGCAATTTTAGGAACCAAAGAAAGACTGTTAAGTGTTTCAATTGTGGCAAAGAAGGGCA
CATAGCCAAAAATTGCAGGGCCCCTAGGAAAAAGGGCTGTTGGAAATGTGGAAAGGAAGGACACCAAATG
AAAGATTGTACTGAGAGACAGGCTAATTTTTTAGGGAAGATCTGGCCTTCCCACAAGGGAAGGCCAGGGA
ATTTTCTTCAGAGCAGACCAGAGCCAACAGCCCCACCAGAAGAGAGCTTCAGGTTTGGGGAAGAGACAAC
AACTCCCTCTCAGAAGCAGGAGCCGATAGACAAGGAACTGTATCCTTTAGCTTCCCTCAGATCACTCTTT
GGCAGCGACCCCTCGTCACAATAAAGATAGGGGGGCAATTAAAGGAAGCTCTATTAGATACAGGAGCAGA
TGATACAGTATTAGAAGAAATGAATTTGCCAGGAAGATGGAAACCAAAAATGATAGGGGGAATTGGAGGT
TTTATCAAAGTAAGACAGTATGATCAGATACTCATAGAAATCTGCGGACATAAAGCTATAGGTACAGTAT
TAGTAGGACCTACACCTGTCAACATAATTGGAAGAAATCTGTTGACTCAGATTGGCTGCACTTTAAATTT
TCCCATTAGTCCTATTGAGACTGTACCAGTAAAATTAAAGCCAGGAATGGATGGCCCAAAAGTTAAACAA
TGGCCATTGACAGAAGAAAAAATAAAAGCATTAGTAGAAATTTGTACAGAAATGGAAAAGGAAGGAAAAA
TTTCAAAAATTGGGCCTGAAAATCCATACAATACTCCAGTATTTGCCATAAAGAAAAAAGACAGTACTAA
ATGGAGAAAATTAGTAGATTTCAGAGAACTTAATAAGAGAACTCAAGATTTCTGGGAAGTTCAATTAGGA
ATACCACATCCTGCAGGGTTAAAACAGAAAAAATCAGTAACAGTACTGGATGTGGGCGATGCATATTTTT
CAGTTCCCTTAGATAAAGACTTCAGGAAGTATACTGCATTTACCATACCTAGTATAAACAATGAGACACC
AGGGATTAGATATCAGTACAATGTGCTTCCACAGGGATGGAAAGGATCACCAGCAATATTCCAGTGTAGC
ATGACAAAAATCTTAGAGCCTTTTAGAAAACAAAATCCAGACATAGTCATCTATCAATACATGGATGATT
TGTATGTAGGATCTGACTTAGAAATAGGGCAGCATAGAACAAAAATAGAGGAACTGAGACAACATCTGTT
GAGGTGGGGATTTACCACACCAGACAAAAAACATCAGAAAGAACCTCCATTCCTTTGGATGGGTTATGAA
CTCCATCCTGATAAATGGACAGTACAGCCTATAGTGCTGCCAGAAAAGGACAGCTGGACTGTCAATGACA
TACAGAAATTAGTGGGAAAATTGAATTGGGCAAGTCAGATTTATGCAGGGATTAAAGTAAGGCAATTATG
TAAACTTCTTAGGGGAACCAAAGCACTAACAGAAGTAGTACCACTAACAGAAGAAGCAGAGCTAGAACTG
GCAGAAAACAGGGAGATTCTAAAAGAACCGGTACATGGAGTGTATTATGACCCATCAAAAGACTTAATAG
CAGAAATACAGAAGCAGGGGCAAGGCCAATGGACATATCAAATTTATCAAGAGCCATTTAAAAATCTGAA
AACAGGAAAGTATGCAAGAATGAAGGGTGCCCACACTAATGATGTGAAACAATTAACAGAGGCAGTACAA
AAAATAGCCACAGAAAGCATAGTAATATGGGGAAAGACTCCTAAATTTAAATTACCCATACAAAAGGAAA
CATGGGAAGCATGGTGGACAGAGTATTGGCAAGCCACCTGGATTCCTGAGTGGGAGTTTGTCAATACCCC
TCCCTTAGTGAAGTTATGGTACCAGTTAGAGAAAGAACCCATAATAGGAGCAGAAACTTTCTATGTAGAT
GGGGCAGCCAATAGGGAAACTAAATTAGGAAAAGCAGGATATGTAACTGACAGAGGAAGACAAAAAGTTG
TCCCCCTAACGGACACAACAAATCAGAAGACTGAGTTACAAGCAATTCATCTAGCTTTGCAGGATTCGGG
ATTAGAAGTAAACATAGTGACAGACTCACAATATGCATTGGGAATCATTCAAGCACAACCAGATAAGAGT
GAATCAGAGTTAGTCAGTCAAATAATAGAGCAGTTAATAAAAAAGGAAAAAGTCTACCTGGCATGGGTAC
CAGCACACAAAGGAATTGGAGGAAATGAACAAGTAGATAAATTGGTCAGTGCTGGAATCAGGAAAGTACT
ATTTTTAGATGGAATAGATAAGGCCCAAGAAGAACATGAGAAATATCACAGTAATTGGAGAGCAATGGCT
AGTGATTTTAACCTACCACCTGTAGTAGCAAAAGAAATAGTAGCCAGCTGTGATAAATGTCAGCTAAAAG
GGGAAGCCATGCATGGACAAGTAGACTGTAGCCCAGGAATATGGCAGCTAGTATGTACACATTTAGAAGG
AAAAGTTATCTTGGTAGCAGTTCATGTAGCCAGTGGATATATAGAAGCAGAAGTAATTCCAGCAGAGACA
GGGCAAGAAACAGCATACTTCCTCTTAAAATTAGCAGGAAGATGGCCAGTAAAAACAGTACATACAGACA
ATGGCAGCAATTTCACCAGTACTACAGTTAAGGCCGCCTGTTGGTGGGCGGGGATCAAGCAGGAATTTGG
CATTCCCTACAATCCCCAAAGTCAAGGAGTAATAGAATCTATGAATAAAGAATTAAAGAAAATTATAGGA
CAGGTAAGAGATCAGGCTGAACATCTTAAGACAGCAGTACAAATGGCAGTATTCATCCACAATTTTAAAA
GAAAAGGGGGGATTGGGGGGTACAGTGCAGGGGAAAGAATAGTAGACATAATAGCAACAGACATACAAAC
TAAAGAATTACAAAAACAAATTACAAAAATTCAAAATTTTCGGGTTTATTACAGGGACAGCAGAGATCCA
GTTTGGAAAGGACCAGCAAAGCTCCTCTGGAAAGGTGAAGGGGCAGTAGTAATACAAGATAATAGTGACA
TAAAAGTAGTGCCAAGAAGAAAAGCAAAGATCATCAGGGATTATGGAAAACAGATGGCAGGTGATGATTG
TGTGGCAAGTAGACAGGATGAGGATTAACACATGGAATTCTGCAACAACTGCTGTTTATCCATTTCAGAA
TTGGGTGTCGACATAGCAGAATAGGCGTTACTCGACAGAGGAGAGCAAGAAATGGAGCCAGTAGATCCTA
GACTAGAGCCCTGGAAGCATCCAGGAAGTCAGCCTAAAACTGCTTGTACCAATTGCTATTGTAAAAAGTG
TTGCTTTCATTGCCAAGTTTGTTTCATGACAAAAGCCTTAGGCATCTCCTATGGCAGGAAGAAGCGGAGA
CAGCGACGAAGAGCTCATCAGAACAGTCAGACTCATCAAGCTTCTCTATCAAAGCAGTAAGTAGTACATG
TAATGCAACCTATAATAGTAGCAATAGTAGCATTAGTAGTAGCAATAATAATAGCAATAGTTGTGTGGTC
CATAGTAATCATAGAATATAGGAAAATGGCCGCTGATCTTCAGACCTGGAGGAGGAGATATGAGGGACAA
TTGGAGAAGTGAATTATATAAATATAAAGTAGTAAAAATTGAACCATTAGGAGTAGCACCCACCAAGGCA
AAGAGAAGAGTGGTGCAGAGAGAAAAAAGAGCAGTGGGAATAGGAGCTTTGTTCCTTGGGTTCTTGGGAG
CAGCAGGAAGCACTATGGGCGCAGCGTCAATGACGCTGACGGTACAGGCCAGACAATTATTGTCTGGTAT
AGTGCAGCAGCAGAACAATTTGCTGAGGGCTATTGAGGCGCAACAGCATCTGTTGCAACTCACAGTCTGG
GGCATCAAGCAGCTCCAGGCAAGAATCCTGGCTGTGGAAAGATACCTAAAGGATCAACAGCTCCTGGGGA
TTTGGGGTTGCTCTGGAAAACTCATTTGCACCACTGCTGTGCCTTGGAATGCTAGTTGGAGTAATAAATC
TCTGGAACAGATTTGGAATCACACGACCTGGATGGAGTGGGACAGAGAAATTAACAATTACACAAGCTTA
ATACACTCCTTAATTGAAGAATCGCAAAACCAGCAAGAAAAGAATGAACAAGAATTATTGGAATTAGATA
AATGGGCAAGTTTGTGGAATTGGTTTAACATAACAAATTGGCTGTGGTATATAAAATTATTCATAATGAT
AGTAGGAGGCTTGGTACTGATGAATCCCCTAATGATTTTGGTAAAAATCATTAAGTTAAGGTGGATACAC
ATCTTGTCATATGATCAAATGGTTTCGCGAAAAATCAATAATCAGACAACAAGATGTGCGAACTCGATAT
TTTACACGACTCTCTTTACCAATTCTGCCCCGAATTACACTTAAAACGACTCAACAGCTTAACGTTGGCT
TGCCACGCATTACTTGACTGTAAAACTCTCACTCTTACCGAACTTGGCCGTAACCTGCCAACCAAAGCGA
GAACAAAACATAACATCAAACGAATCGACCGATTGTTAGGTAATCGTCACCTCCACAAAGAGCGACTCGC
TGTATACCGTTGGCATGCTAGCTTTATCTGTTCGGGCAATACGATGCCCATTGTACTTGTTGACTGGTCT
GATATTCGTGAGCAAAAACGACTTATGGTATTGCGAGCTTCAGTCGCACTACACGGTCGTTCTGTTACTC
TTTATGAGAAAGCGTTCCCGCTTTCAGAGCAATGTTCAAAGAAAGCTCATGACCAATTTCTAGCCGACCT
TGCGAGCATTCTACCGAGTAACACCACACCGCTCATTGTCAGTGATGCTGGCTTTAAAGTGCCATGGTAT
AAATCCGTTGAGAAGCTGGGTTGGTACTGGTTAAGTCGAGTAAGAGGAAAAGTACAATATGCAGACCTAG
GAGCGGAAAACTGGAAACCTATCAGCAACTTACATGATATGTCATCTAGTCACTCAAAGACTTTAGGCTA
TAAGAGGCTGACTAAAAGCAATCCAATCTCATGCCAAATTCTATTGTATAAATCTCGCTCTAAAGGCCGA
AAAAATCAGCGCTCGACACGGACTCATTGTCACCACCCGTCACCTAAAATCTACTCAGCGTCGGCAAAGG
AGCCATGGGTTCTAGCAACTAACTTACCTGTTGAAATTCGAACACCCAAACAACTTGTTAATATCTATTC
GAAGCGAATGCAGATTGAAGAAACCTTCCGAGACTTGAAAAGTCCTGCCTACGGACTAGGCCTACGCCAT
AGCCGAACGAGCAGCTCAGAGCGTTTTGATATCATGCTGCTAATCGCCCTGATGCTTCAACTAACATGTT
GGCTTGCGGGCGTTCATGCTCAGAAACAAGGTTGGGACAAGCACTTCCAGGCTAACACAGTCAGAAATCG
AAACGTACTCTCAACAGTTCGCTTAGGCATGGAAGTTTTGCGGCATTCTGGCTACACAATAACAAGGGAA
GACTTACTCGTGGCTGCAACCCTACTAGCTCAAAATTTATTCACACATGGTTACGCTTTGGGGAAATTAT
GAGGGGATCTCTCAGGGCTTGGTAGGTTTAAGAATAGTTTTTGCTGTACTTTCTATAGTGAATAGAGTTA
GGCAGGGATATTCACCATTATCGTTTCAGACCCACCTCCCAACCCCGAGGGGACCCGACAGGCCCGAAGG
AATAGAAGAAGAAGGTGGAGAGAGAGACAGAGACAGATCCATTCGATTAGTGAACGGATCCTTGGCACTT
ATCTGGGACGATCTGCGGAGCCTGTGCCTCTTCAGCTACCACCGCTTGAGAGACTTACTCTTGATTGTAA
CGAGGATTGTGGAACTTCTGGGACGCAGGGGGTGGGAAGCCCTCAAATATTGGTGGAATCTCCTACAATA
TTGGAGTCAGGAGCTAAAGAATAGTGCTGTTAGCTTGCTCAATGCCACAGCCATAGCAGTAGCTGAGGGG
ACAGATAGGGTTATAGAAGTAGTACAAGGAGCTTGTAGAGCTATTCGCCACATACCTAGAAGAATAAGAC
AGGGCTTGGAAAGGATTTTGCTATAAGCTCGAGGCCGCCCCGGTGACCTTCAGACCTTGGCACTGGAGGT
GGCCCGGCAGAAGCGCGGCATCGTGGATCAGTGCTGCACCAGCATCTGCTCTCTCTACCAACTGGAGAAC
TACTGCAACTAGGCCCACCACTACCCTGTCCACCCCTCTGCAATGAATAAAACCTTTGAAAGAGCACTAC
AAGTTGTGTGTACATGCGTGCATGTGCATATGTGGTGCGGGGGGAACATGAGTGGGGCTGGCTGGAGTGG
CGATGATAAGCTGTCAAACATGAGAATTAATTCTTGAAGACGAAAGGGCCTCGTGATACGCCTATTTTTA
TAGGTTAATGTCATGATAATAATGGTTTCTTAGTCTAGAATTAATTCCGTGTATTCTATAGTGTCACCTA
AATCGTATGTGTATGATACATAAGGTTATGTATTAATTGTAGCCGCGTTCTAACGACAATATGTACAAGC
CTAATTGTGTAGCATCTGGCTTACTGAAGCAGACCCTATCATCTCTCTCGTAAACTGCCGTCAGAGTCGG
TTTGGTTGGACGAACCTTCTGAGTTTCTGGTAACGCCGTCCCGCACCCGGAAATGGTCAGCGAACCAATC
AGCAGGGTCATCGCTAGCCAGATCCTCTACGCCGGACGCATCGTGGCCGGCATCACCGGCGCCACAGGTG
CGGTTGCTGGCGCCTATATCGCCGACATCACCGATGGGGAAGATCGGGCTCGCCACTTCGGGCTCATGAG
CGCTTGTTTCGGCGTGGGTATGGTGGCAGGCCCCGTGGCCGGGGGACTGTTGGGCGCCATCTCCTTGCAT
GCACCATTCCTTGCGGCGGCGGTGCTCAACGGCCTCAACCTACTACTGGGCTGCTTCCTAATGCAGGAGT
CGCATAAGGGAGAGCGTCGAATGGTGCACTCTCAGTACAATCTGCTCTGATGCCGCATAGTTAAGCCAGC
CCCGACACCCGCCAACACCCGCTGACGCGCCCTGACGGGCTTGTCTGCTCCCGGCATCCGCTTACAGACA
AGCTGTGACCGTCTCCGGGAGCTGCATGTGTCAGAGGTTTTCACCGTCATCACCGAAACGCGCGAGACGA
AAGGGCCTCGTGATACGCCTATTTTTATAGGTTAATGTCATGATAATAATGGTTTCTTAGACGTCAGGTG
GCACTTTTCGGGGAAATGTGCGCGGAACCCCTATTTGTTTATTTTTCTAAATACATTCAAATATGTATCC
GCTCATGAGACAATAACCCTGATAAATGCTTCAATAATATTGAAAAAGGAAGAGTATGAGTATTCAACAT
TTCCGTGTCGCCCTTATTCCCTTTTTTGCGGCATTTTGCCTTCCTGTTTTTGCTCACCCAGAAACGCTGG
TGAAAGTAAAAGATGCTGAAGATCAGTTGGGTGCACGAGTGGGTTACATCGAACTGGATCTCAACAGCGG
TAAGATCCTTGAGAGTTTTCGCCCCGAAGAACGTTTTCCAATGATGAGCACTTTTAAAGTTCTGCTATGT
GGCGCGGTATTATCCCGTATTGACGCCGGGCAAGAGCAACTCGGTCGCCGCATACACTATTCTCAGAATG
ACTTGGTTGAGTACTCACCAGTCACAGAAAAGCATCTTACGGATGGCATGACAGTAAGAGAATTATGCAG
TGCTGCCATAACCATGAGTGATAACACTGCGGCCAACTTACTTCTGACAACGATCGGAGGACCGAAGGAG
CTAACCGCTTTTTTGCACAACATGGGGGATCATGTAACTCGCCTTGATCGTTGGGAACCGGAGCTGAATG
AAGCCATACCAAACGACGAGCGTGACACCACGATGCCTGTAGCAATGGCAACAACGTTGCGCAAACTATT
AACTGGCGAACTACTTACTCTAGCTTCCCGGCAACAATTAATAGACTGGATGGAGGCGGATAAAGTTGCA
GGACCACTTCTGCGCTCGGCCCTTCCGGCTGGCTGGTTTATTGCTGATAAATCTGGAGCCGGTGAGCGTG
GGTCTCGCGGTATCATTGCAGCACTGGGGCCAGATGGTAAGCCCTCCCGTATCGTAGTTATCTACACGAC
GGGGAGTCAGGCAACTATGGATGAACGAAATAGACAGATCGCTGAGATAGGTGCCTCACTGATTAAGCAT
TGGTAACTGTCAGACCAAGTTTACTCATATATACTTTAGATTGATTTAAAACTTCATTTTTAATTTAAAA
GGATCTAGGTGAAGATCCTTTTTGATAATCTCATGACCAAAATCCCTTAACGTGAGTTTTCGTTCCACTG
AGCGTCAGACCC
